>Addgene plasmid #48801 | pLJM60-S6K1(wt) barcoded | addgene partial sequence | sequence record 75482 | CMV-F 5'-CGCAAATGGGCGGTAGGCGTG-3'
CTATATAAGCAGAGCTCGTTTAGTGAACCGTCAGATCGCCTGGAGACGCCATCCACGCTGTTTTGACCTC
CATAGAAGACACCGGGACCGATCCAGCCTCCGCGGCCGGGAACGGTGCATTGGAACGCGGATTCCCCGTG
CCAAGAGTGACGTAAGTACCGCCTATAGAGTCTATAGGCCCACCCCCTTGGCTTCGTTAGAACGCGGCTA
CAATTAATACATAACCTTATGTATCATACACATACGATTTAGGTGACACTATAGAATAACATCCACTTTG
CCTTTCTCTCCACAGGTGTCCACTCCCAGGTCCAACTGCACCTCGGTTCTATCGATTGAATTCACCATGG
AAATGGACTACAAGGATGACGATGACAAGGGTGGTGGTGGTGGTGCGTCGACGGGATCCATGGCAGGAGT
GTTTGACATAGACCTGGACCAGCCAGAGGATGCAGGCTCTGAGGATGAGCTGGAGGAGGGGGGTCAGTTA
AATGAAAGCATGGACCATGGGGGAGTTGGACCATATGAACTTGGCATGGAACATTGTGAGAAATTTGAAA
TCTCAGAAACTAGTGTGAACAGAGGGCCAGAAAAAATCAGACCAGAATGTTTTGAGCTACTTCGGGTACT
TGGTAAAGGGGGCTATGGAAAGGTTTTTCAAGTACGAAAAGTAACAGGAGCAAATACTGGGAAGATATTT
GCCATGAAGGTGCTTAAAAAGGCAATGATAGTAAGAAATGCTAAAGATACAGCTCATACAAAAGCAGAGC
GGAATATTCTGGAGGAAGTAAAGCATCCCTTCATTGTGGATTTAATTTATGCCTTTCAGACCGGTGGAAA
ACTCTACCTCATCCTTGAGTATCTCAGTGGAGGAGAACTATTTATGCAGTTAGAAAGAGAGGGGATATTC
ATGGAAGATACAGCTTGCTTTTACTTGGCTGAAATCTCCATGGCTTTGGGGCATTTA
