>Addgene plasmid #48801 | pLJM60-S6K1(wt) barcoded | addgene partial sequence | sequence record 76471 | pLJM1-3
CGCTGCGTTTCCCGGAACCACGCCCAGAGCAGCCGCGTCCCTGCGCAAACCCAGGGCTGCCTTGGAAAAG
GCGCAACCCCAACCCCCTCGAGCCGCGGCCAAAGTGGATCTCTGCTGTCCCTGTAATAAACCCGAAAATT
TTGAATTTTTGTAATTTGTTTTTGTAATTCTTTAGTTTGTATGTCTGTTGCTATTATGTCTACTATTCTT
TCCCCTGCACTGTACCCCCCAATCCCCCCTTTTCTTTTAAAATTGTGGATGAATACTGCCATTTGTCTCG
AGGTCGAGAATTCTCACTGCGGCCGCTCATAGATTCATACGCAGGTGCTCTGGCCGTTTGGAGATCATAG
GAAAAGCTTGTTTTTTGTATGGCCCAGAGTTGGGCTGTCGGATTGGAAGTGGCGCTGAAGCTTCCCCGCT
CGTTGTCACATCCATCTGCTCTATTCCACTTGTTTCCATTGGGTATTCCACAGGTGTCTGAGGATTTGCT
GTGCTGGCTGAAGCACCTCGTCCCCAGAAATCCCCAGGAGAGAATTTGACTGGGCTGACAGGCGTTCGTG
GGCTACCAATAAATCTTCGAGGCGATCGGATTTTTGGTTCAAAAGAAAACTTTTCTTTCACACTTTCAAG
TACAGATGGAGCCACATATGTAAAACCCAGAAAGACCTGGTTGGCACTTTCACTGAGAGTTGAGTCATCG
GGGCTGTCAACAGGTGTCTGACGAGTAAACTTTGAATCAAACTGACTCACATCCTCTTCAGATTGCAACA
GAGGCTTAAAGGGGGGCTCCACCTTCCGAGCCAAAAGCTCTTCCCAGTTAATGTGTCTAAAAAATGGATG
CGCTTGGACTTCTCCAGCATCCCCAGGGCCAGCTCCAAGACGAGAAGCAGCATTTCTTTTCAGCAGCTTT
TTAAGCAGATCTCGAGCTTCTTGTGTGAGGTAGGGAGGCAAATTAAGTTTACATTTGAGGATTTTGTCAA
TTGTTTTCTTTCTATTCT
