[The description below was written by a language model from this plasmid's Addgene catalogue record.]
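Description:
pLJM60-S6K1(wt) barcoded is a lentiviral mammalian expression plasmid built on the pLJM1 backbone (about 7.4 kb without insert). It is propagated in bacteria under ampicillin selection, and a recombination-deficient strain is recorded for growth, as is usual for lentiviral vectors whose repeated LTR sequences can be unstable. In mammalian cells, transduced or transfected populations are selected with puromycin. No feature table accompanies the record, so the specific lentiviral elements, the origin of replication and the promoter driving the puromycin marker are not stated. Copy number is listed as unknown.

The payload is wild-type rat S6K1 (ribosomal protein S6 kinase, Rps6kb1, also called p70 S6K-alpha), cloned between SalI and NotI sites that both remain intact. Expression is driven by the CMV promoter, a strong constitutive promoter in most mammalian cell types. The backbone supplies an N-terminal FLAG epitope, which allows detection and immunoprecipitation of the recombinant kinase separately from the endogenous protein. A short six-nucleotide barcode sits at the N-terminal end of the insert. The record does not explain its role, but it presumably serves to distinguish this construct from related variants in the same series.

The stated purpose is simply to express wild-type S6K1. S6K1 is a well-known mTORC1 substrate, and the associated study examined how mTORC1 phosphorylation sites determine sensitivity to starvation and rapamycin. The construct therefore fits use as a wild-type reference for stable or transient expression of tagged S6K1 in phosphorylation assays.
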