Addgene plasmid #48801: pLJM60-S6K1(wt) barcoded
Purpose: expresses wt S6K1
Depositing lab: David Sabatini. Depositing organization: Whitehead Institute for Biomedical Research. Publication: mTORC1 phosphorylation sites encode their sensitivity to starvation and rapamycin. Kang SA, Pacold ME, Cervantes CL, Lim D, Lou HJ, Ottina K, Gray NS, Turk BE, Yaffe MB, Sabatini DM. Science. 2013 Jul 26;341(6144):1236566. doi: 10.1126/science.1236566. PubMed 23888043.
Backbone
  Vector backbone: pLJM1
  Backbone manufacturer: Sabatini lab
  Backbone size w/o insert (bp): 7400
  Vector type: Mammalian Expression, Lentiviral
  Selectable markers: Puromycin
Growth in bacteria
  Bacterial resistance: Ampicillin, 100 μg/mL
  Growth temperature: 37°C
  Growth strain: Stbl3
  Copy number: Unknown
Gene/Insert
  Gene/Insert name: S6K1 (alt name: ribosomal protein S6 kinase)
  Species: R. norvegicus (rat)
  GenBank ID: AAA42103.1
  Entrez Gene: Rps6kb1 (a.k.a. p70 S6K-alpha)
  Promoter: CMV
  Tag / fusion protein: FLAG (N terminal on backbone); barcode: GGATCC (N terminal on insert)
  Cloning method: Restriction Enzyme; 5′ cloning site SalI (not destroyed); 3′ cloning site NotI (not destroyed)
  Sequencing primers: 5′ CMV-F; 3′ pLJM1-3
Terms and licenses: Academic/Nonprofit Terms; Industry Terms: Not Available to Industry
How to cite: pLJM60-S6K1(wt) barcoded was a gift from David Sabatini (Addgene plasmid # 48801 ; http://n2t.net/addgene:48801 ; RRID:Addgene_48801)
